Addgene plasmid #220700: AiP2062 - pAAV-AiE2613m-minBG-SYFP2-WPRE-BGHpA
Purpose: AiE2613m is an enhancer sequence, designed to drive AAV-mediated transgene expression in specific populations of brain cells
Depositing lab: Allen Institute for Brain Science & Bosiljka Tasic. Depositing organization: Allen Institute. Publication: A suite of enhancer AAVs and transgenic mouse lines for genetic access to cortical cell types. Ben-Simon Y, Hooper M, Narayan S, Daigle TL, Dwivedi D, Way SW, Oster A, Stafford DA, Mich JK, Taormina MJ, Martinez RA, Opitz-Araya X, Roth JR, Alexander JR, Allen S, Amster A, Arbuckle J, Ayala A, Baker PM, Bakken TE, Barcelli T, Barta S, Bendrick J, Bertagnolli D, Bielstein C, Bishwakarma P, Bowlus J, Boyer G, Brouner K, Casian B, Casper T, Chakka AB, Chakrabarty R, Chance RK, Chavan S, Clark M, Colbert K, Collman F, Daniel S, Departee M, DiValentin P, Donadio N, Dotson N, Egdorf T, Fliss T, Gabitto M, Garcia J, Gary A, Gasperini M, Gloe J, Goldy J, Gore BB, Graybuck L, Greisman N, Haeseleer F, Halterman C, Haradon Z, Hastings SD, Helback O, Ho W, Hockemeyer D, Huang C, Huff S, Hunker A, Johansen N, Jones D, Juneau Z, Kalmbach B, Kannan M, Khem S, Kussick E, Kutsal R, Larsen R, Lee C, Lee AY, Leibly M, Lenz GH, Li S, Liang E, Lusk N, Madigan Z, Malloy J, Malone J, McCue R, Melchor J, Mollenkopf T, Moosman S, Morin E, Newman D, Ng L, Ngo K, Omstead V, Otto S, Oyama A, Pena N, Pham T, Phillips E, Pom CA, Potekhina L, Ransford S, Ray PL, Rette D, Reynoldson C, Rimorin C, Rocha D, Ruiz A, Sanchez REA, Sawyer L, Sedeno-Cortes A, Sevigny JP, Shapovalova N, Shepard N, Shulga L, Sigler AR, Siverts L, Soliman S, Somasundaram S, Staats B, Stewart K, Szelenyi E, Tieu M, Trader C, Tran A, van Velthoven CTJ, Walker M, Wang Y, Weed N, Wirthlin M, Wood T, Wynalda B, Yao Z, Zhou T, Ariza J, Dee N, Reding M, Ronellenfitch K, Mufti S, Sunkin SM, Smith KA, Esposito L, Waters J, Thyagarajan B, Yao S, Lein ES, Zeng H, Levi BP, Ngai J, Ting JT, Tasic B. Cell. 2025 May 16:S0092-8674(25)00513-6. doi: 10.1016/j.cell.2025.05.002. PubMed 40403729.
Backbone
  Vector backbone: pAAV2
  Vector type: AAV
Growth in bacteria
  Bacterial resistance: Ampicillin, 100 μg/mL
  Growth temperature: 37°C
  Growth strain: NEB Stable
  Copy number: High Copy
Gene/Insert
  Gene/Insert name: SYFP2
  Species: Synthetic
  Promoter: minBG
  Cloning method: Gibson Cloning
Terms and licenses: Academic/Nonprofit Terms; Industry Terms: Not Available to Industry
Depositor comments: 5' Cloning Site: MluI (not destroyed), 3' Cloning Site: SgrAI (not destroyed). Please visit https://doi.org/10.1101/2024.06.10.597244 for bioRxiv preprint.
How to cite: AiP2062 - pAAV-AiE2613m-minBG-SYFP2-WPRE-BGHpA was a gift from Allen Institute for Brain Science & Bosiljka Tasic (Addgene plasmid # 220700 ; http://n2t.net/addgene:220700 ; RRID:Addgene_220700)
