[The description below was written by a language model from this plasmid's Addgene catalogue record and pLannotate feature annotations shown in this document.]
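Description:
AiP2062 - pAAV-AiE2613m-minBG-SYFP2-WPRE-BGHpA is an AAV transfer plasmid built on a pAAV2 backbone, about 4.8 kb in the sequenced record, intended for packaging a reporter genome into recombinant adeno-associated virus for delivery to brain tissue. It is maintained in bacteria through a high-copy ColE1/pUC-type origin and selected with ampicillin via the bla gene and its promoter. An f1 phage origin and short remnants of pBR322 bom and rop sequences are also present in the backbone. The recorded growth strain is a recombination-deficient type, as is usual for plasmids carrying repeat-rich ITRs.

The payload lies between AAV2 inverted terminal repeats, which provide the signals for genome replication and encapsidation. The right ITR is annotated in full, while the left one is detected only as two short fragments. Within the cassette, the enhancer AiE2613m sits upstream of the minimal beta-globin promoter (minBG), which has little activity on its own, so expression depends on the cell-type activity of the enhancer. Neither the enhancer nor minBG is annotated in the feature table, but the unannotated stretch between the left ITR and the reporter is consistent with their position, and the depositor notes retained MluI and SgrAI cloning sites. This pair drives SYFP2, a rapidly maturing monomeric yellow fluorescent protein. It is followed by WPRE sequence (annotated as two fragments, suggesting a shortened or variant form) to boost transcript stability and expression, and by the bovine growth hormone polyadenylation signal.

The construct belongs to a collection of enhancer AAVs for genetic access to cortical cell types and serves to label, and so reveal, the brain cell populations in which AiE2613m is active. The record does not state which populations those are.
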