Features (pLannotate 1.2.2; 14 found; start..end, strand, type, name):
     12..39      +  repeat_region  AAV2 ITR (fragment): inverted terminal repeat of adeno-associated virus serotype 2 inverted
     68..95      +  repeat_region  AAV2 ITR (fragment): inverted terminal repeat of adeno-associated virus serotype 2 inverted
    822..1538    +  CDS            SYFP2: SYFP2 is a basic (constitutively fluorescent) yellow fluorescent protein published in 2006, derived from Aequorea victoria. It is reported to be a very rapidly-maturing monomer with moderate acid sensitivity.
   1578..1735    +  misc_feature   WPRE (fragment): woodchuck hepatitis virus posttranscriptional regulatory element
   1741..1821    +  misc_feature   WPRE (fragment): woodchuck hepatitis virus posttranscriptional regulatory element
   1838..1949    +  polyA_signal   bGH poly(A) signal: bovine growth hormone polyadenylation signal
   2067..2207    +  repeat_region  AAV2 ITR: inverted terminal repeat of adeno-associated virus serotype 2 inverted
   2212..2263    -  misc_feature   bom (fragment): basis of mobility region from pBR322
   2282..2737    +  rep_origin     f1 ori (sequence partly withheld): f1 bacteriophage origin of replication; arrow indicates direction of (+) strand synthesis
   2738..2787    -  misc_feature   bom (fragment): basis of mobility region from pBR322
   2889..2924    -  CDS            rop (fragment): Rop protein, which maintains plasmids at low copy number; rop
   3019..3123    +  promoter       AmpR promoter: bla
   3124..3984    +  CDS            AmpR: β-lactamase; bla; confers resistance to ampicillin, carbenicillin, and related antibiotics
   4155..4743    +  rep_origin     ori: high-copy-number ColE1/pMB1/pBR322/pUC origin of replication
>Addgene plasmid #220700 | AiP2062 - pAAV-AiE2613m-minBG-SYFP2-WPRE-BGHpA | addgene full sequence | sequence record 462027 | Addgene NGS Result
CCTGCAGGCAGCTGCGCGCTCGCTCGCTCACTGAGGCCGCCCGGGCGTCGGGCGACCTTTGGTCGCCCGG
CCTCAGTGAGCGAGCGAGCGCGCAGAGAGGGAGTGGCCAACTCCATCACTAGGGGTTCCTGCGGCCGCAC
GCGTTGTTCCCTGCCCGGAGATTAATTTGTTTACTCCCTTGCCTGGAGATGAACTGAGAGAACTAATCGT
CCATCAGCCGCACAACCTTGCCCCGCCCGGCCCTGAATGTCCATTTTCTGGCAAAATATGTCCTCTCTGC
TGCCAAGGCTTTTTGGAAAATGCTAATTTTATCCTCAAATTAAAATTTGTTCCCCTTTCCTCATTTTAAT
AAAAGCGAGGCATCCGGAAATGTTGCCATAGTGCAGAAGCGAACGTTCCCGACATAATTTTCAAAATGCC
TTCGATCACGCGGCTTTCGGAAGGGCCTGTCCTCTGGCCCTGACCTCCCTTCCCCATCTCCACGCCCCCT
GGGGCAGCATTTACATTTCTTAATAACCCCTCATTAATATGCATGAGAAGGGGTGGGTAATAATGGCTGA
GCACGCTGCACTAATTCAATTTCCACCCGCCTCGGCCTGTTTACTTAATCACCAAGGGACCCGGGTTACT
CAGCATAATTATTTATTCGGAATTAGATCTGGAGGCATCTGGACTGAGCAAAATGGAAACTGGAGTCTCT
TGGTCCTGAGCTCTCGCCGGCGGAGCTCGGGCTGGGCATAAAAGTCAGGGCAGAGCCATCTATTGCTTAC
ATTTGCTTCTGGGATCCAGATCTTTCGAAGCTAGCGCTACCGGTCGCCACCATGGTGAGCAAGGGCGAGG
AGCTGTTCACCGGGGTGGTGCCCATCCTGGTCGAGCTGGACGGCGACGTAAACGGCCACAAGTTCAGCGT
GTCCGGCGAGGGCGAGGGCGATGCCACCTACGGCAAGCTGACCCTGAAGCTGATCTGCACCACCGGCAAG
CTGCCCGTGCCCTGGCCCACCCTCGTGACCACCCTGGGCTACGGCGTGCAGTGCTTCGCCCGCTACCCCG
ACCACATGAAGCAGCACGACTTCTTCAAGTCCGCCATGCCCGAAGGCTACGTCCAGGAGCGCACCATCTT
CTTCAAGGACGACGGCAACTACAAGACCCGCGCCGAGGTGAAGTTCGAGGGCGACACCCTGGTGAACCGC
ATCGAGCTGAAGGGCATCGACTTCAAGGAGGACGGCAACATCCTGGGGCACAAGCTGGAGTACAACTACA
ACAGCCACAACGTCTATATCACCGCCGACAAGCAGAAGAACGGCATCAAGGCCAACTTCAAGATCCGCCA
CAACATCGAGGACGGCGGCGTGCAGCTCGCCGACCACTACCAGCAGAACACCCCCATCGGCGACGGCCCC
GTGCTGCTGCCCGACAACCACTACCTGAGCTACCAGTCCAAGCTGAGCAAAGACCCCAACGAGAAGCGCG
ATCACATGGTCCTGCTGGAGTTCGTGACCGCCGCCGGGATCACTCTCGGCATGGACGAGCTGTACAAGTA
AGTCGACGGCGCGCCGCGGCCGCGAATTCGATATCATAATCAACCTCTGGATTACAAAATTTGTGAAAGA
TTGACTGGTATTCTTAACTATGTTGCTCCTTTTACGCTATGTGGATACGCTGCTTTAATGCCTTTGTATC
ATGCTATTGCTTCCCGTATGGCTTTCATTTTCTCCTCCTTGTATAAATCCTGGTTAGTTCTTGCCACGGC
GGAACTCATCGCCGCCTGCCTTGCCCGCTGCTGGACAGGGGCTCGGCTGTTGGGCACTGACAATTCCGTG
GCTCGAGAGATCTTCGACTGTGCCTTCTAGTTGCCAGCCATCTGTTGTTTGCCCCTCCCCCGTGCCTTCC
TTGACCCTGGAAGGTGCCACTCCCACTGTCCTTTCCTAATAAAATGAGGAAATTGCATCGCATTGTCTGA
GTAGGTGTCATTCTATTCTGGGGGGTGGGGTGGGGCAGGACAGCAAGGGGGAGGATTGGGAAGACAATAG
CAGGCATGAGATCTCACGTGCGGACCGAGCGGCCGCAGGAACCCCTAGTGATGGAGTTGGCCACTCCCTC
TCTGCGCGCTCGCTCGCTCACTGAGGCCGGGCGACCAAAGGTCGCCCGACGCCCGGGCTTTGCCCGGGCG
GCCTCAGTGAGCGAGCGAGCGCGCAGCTGCCTGCAGGGGCGCCTGATGCGGTATTTTCTCCTTACGCATC
TGTGCGGTATTTCACACCGCATA
[95 nt withheld, positions 2264-2358]
T
[46 nt withheld, positions 2360-2405]
C
[141 nt withheld, positions 2407-2547]
CCTTTGACGTTGGAGTCCACGTTCTTT
[37 nt withheld, positions 2575-2611]
ACTCTATCTCGGGCTATTCTTTTGATTTATAAGGGATTTTGCCGATTTCGGTCTATTGGTTAAAAAATGA
GCTGATTTAACAAAAATTTAACGCGAATTTTAACAAAATATTAACGTTTACAATTTTATGGTGCACTCTC
AGTACAATCTGCTCTGATGCCGCATAGTTAAGCCAGCCCCGACACCCGCCAACACCCGCTGACGCGCCCT
GACGGGCTTGTCTGCTCCCGGCATCCGCTTACAGACAAGCTGTGACCGTCTCCGGGAGCTGCATGTGTCA
GAGGTTTTCACCGTCATCACCGAAACGCGCGAGACGAAAGGGCCTCGTGATACGCCTATTTTTATAGGTT
AATGTCATGATAATAATGGTTTCTTAGACGTCAGGTGGCACTTTTCGGGGAAATGTGCGCGGAACCCCTA
TTTGTTTATTTTTCTAAATACATTCAAATATGTATCCGCTCATGAGACAATAACCCTGATAAATGCTTCA
ATAATATTGAAAAAGGAAGAGTATGAGTATTCAACATTTCCGTGTCGCCCTTATTCCCTTTTTTGCGGCA
TTTTGCCTTCCTGTTTTTGCTCACCCAGAAACGCTGGTGAAAGTAAAAGATGCTGAAGATCAGTTGGGTG
CACGAGTGGGTTACATCGAACTGGATCTCAACAGCGGTAAGATCCTTGAGAGTTTTCGCCCCGAAGAACG
TTTTCCAATGATGAGCACTTTTAAAGTTCTGCTATGTGGCGCGGTATTATCCCGTATTGACGCCGGGCAA
GAGCAACTCGGTCGCCGCATACACTATTCTCAGAATGACTTGGTTGAGTACTCACCAGTCACAGAAAAGC
ATCTTACGGATGGCATGACAGTAAGAGAATTATGCAGTGCTGCCATAACCATGAGTGATAACACTGCGGC
CAACTTACTTCTGACAACGATCGGAGGACCGAAGGAGCTAACCGCTTTTTTGCACAACATGGGGGATCAT
GTAACTCGCCTTGATCGTTGGGAACCGGAGCTGAATGAAGCCATACCAAACGACGAGCGTGACACCACGA
TGCCTGTAGCAATGGCAACAACGTTGCGCAAACTATTAACTGGCGAACTACTTACTCTAGCTTCCCGGCA
ACAATTAATAGACTGGATGGAGGCGGATAAAGTTGCAGGACCACTTCTGCGCTCGGCCCTTCCGGCTGGC
TGGTTTATTGCTGATAAATCTGGAGCCGGTGAGCGTGGGTCTCGCGGTATCATTGCAGCACTGGGGCCAG
ATGGTAAGCCCTCCCGTATCGTAGTTATCTACACGACGGGGAGTCAGGCAACTATGGATGAACGAAATAG
ACAGATCGCTGAGATAGGTGCCTCACTGATTAAGCATTGGTAACTGTCAGACCAAGTTTACTCATATATA
CTTTAGATTGATTTAAAACTTCATTTTTAATTTAAAAGGATCTAGGTGAAGATCCTTTTTGATAATCTCA
TGACCAAAATCCCTTAACGTGAGTTTTCGTTCCACTGAGCGTCAGACCCCGTAGAAAAGATCAAAGGATC
TTCTTGAGATCCTTTTTTTCTGCGCGTAATCTGCTGCTTGCAAACAAAAAAACCACCGCTACCAGCGGTG
GTTTGTTTGCCGGATCAAGAGCTACCAACTCTTTTTCCGAAGGTAACTGGCTTCAGCAGAGCGCAGATAC
CAAATACTGTTCTTCTAGTGTAGCCGTAGTTAGGCCACCACTTCAAGAACTCTGTAGCACCGCCTACATA
CCTCGCTCTGCTAATCCTGTTACCAGTGGCTGCTGCCAGTGGCGATAAGTCGTGTCTTACCGGGTTGGAC
TCAAGACGATAGTTACCGGATAAGGCGCAGCGGTCGGGCTGAACGGGGGGTTCGTGCACACAGCCCAGCT
TGGAGCGAACGACCTACACCGAACTGAGATACCTACAGCGTGAGCTATGAGAAAGCGCCACGCTTCCCGA
AGGGAGAAAGGCGGACAGGTATCCGGTAAGCGGCAGGGTCGGAACAGGAGAGCGCACGAGGGAGCTTCCA
GGGGGAAACGCCTGGTATCTTTATAGTCCTGTCGGGTTTCGCCACCTCTGACTTGAGCGTCGATTTTTGT
GATGCTCGTCAGGGGGGCGGAGCCTATGGAAAAACGCCAGCAACGCGGCCTTTTTACGGTTCCTGGCCTT
TTGCTGGCCTTTTGCTCACATGT
